>Addgene plasmid #77965 | YES1 gRNA (BRDN0001145317) | addgene full sequence | sequence record 188742 | Addgene Assembled Sequence
CCCGGGTGCAAAGATGGATAAAGTTTTAAACAGAGAGGAATCTTTGCAGCTAATGGACCTTCTAGGTCTT
GAAAGGAGTGGGAATTGGCTCCGGTGCCCGTCAGTGGGCAGAGCGCACATCGCCCACAGTCCCCGAGAAG
TTGGGGGGAGGGGTCGGCAATTGATCCGGTGCCTAGAGAAGGTGGCGCGGGGTAAACTGGGAAAGTGATG
TCGTGTACTGGCTCCGCCTTTTTCCCGAGGGTGGGGGAGAACCGTATATAAGTGCAGTAGTCGCCGTGAA
CGTTCTTTTTCGCAACGGGTTTGCCGCCAGAACACAGGTAAGTGCCGTGTGTGGTTCCCGCGGGCCTGGC
CTCTTTACGGGTTATGGCCCTTGCGTGCCTTGAATTACTTCCACCTGGCTGCAGTACGTGATTCTTGATC
CCGAGCTTCGGGTTGGAAGTGGGTGGGAGAGTTCGAGGCCTTGCGCTTAAGGAGCCCCTTCGCCTCGTGC
TTGAGTTGAGGCCTGGCCTGGGCGCTGGGGCCGCCGCGTGCGAATCTGGTGGCACCTTCGCGCCTGTCTC
GCTGCTTTCGATAAGTCTCTAGCCATTTAAAATTTTTGATGACCTGCTGCGACGCTTTTTTTCTGGCAAG
ATAGTCTTGTAAATGCGGGCCAAGATCTGCACACTGGTATTTCGGTTTTTGGGGCCGCGGGCGGCGACGG
GGCCCGTGCGTCCCAGCGCACATGTTCGGCGAGGCGGGGCCTGCGAGCGCGGCCACCGAGAATCGGACGG
GGGTAGTCTCAAGCTGGCCGGCCTGCTCTGGTGCCTGGCCTCGCGCCGCCGTGTATCGCCCCGCCCTGGG
CGGCAAGGCTGGCCCGGTCGGCACCAGTTGCGTGAGCGGAAAGATGGCCGCTTCCCGGCCCTGCTGCAGG
GAGCTCAAAATGGAGGACGCGGCGCTCGGGAGAGCGGGCGGGTGAGTCACCCACACAAAGGAAAAGGGCC
TTTCCGTCCTCAGCCGTCGCTTCATGTGACTCCACGGAGTACCGGGCGCCGTCCAGGCACCTCGATTAGT
TCTCGAGCTTTTGGAGTACGTCGTCTTTAGGTTGGGGGGAGGGGTTTTATGCGATGGAGTTTCCCCACAC
TGAGTGGGTGGAGACTGAAGTTAGGCCAGCTTGGCACTTGATGTAATTCTCCTTGGAATTTGCCCTTTTT
GAGTTTGGATCTTGGTTCATTCTCAAGCCTCAGACAGTGGTTCAAAGTTTTTTTCTTCCATTTCAGGTGT
CGTGACGTACGGCCACCATGACCGAGTACAAGCCCACGGTGCGCCTCGCCACCCGCGACGACGTCCCCAG
GGCCGTACGCACCCTCGCCGCCGCGTTCGCCGACTACCCCGCCACGCGCCACACCGTCGATCCGGACCGC
CACATCGAGCGGGTCACCGAGCTGCAAGAACTCTTCCTCACGCGCGTCGGGCTCGACATCGGCAAGGTGT
GGGTCGCGGACGACGGCGCCGCCGTGGCGGTCTGGACCACGCCGGAGAGCGTCGAAGCGGGGGCGGTGTT
CGCCGAGATCGGCCCGCGCATGGCCGAGTTGAGCGGTTCCCGGCTGGCCGCGCAGCAACAGATGGAAGGC
CTCCTGGCGCCGCACCGGCCCAAGGAGCCCGCGTGGTTCCTGGCCACCGTCGGAGTCTCGCCCGACCACC
AGGGCAAGGGTCTGGGCAGCGCCGTCGTGCTCCCCGGAGTGGAGGCGGCCGAGCGCGCCGGGGTGCCCGC
CTTCCTGGAGACCTCCGCGCCCCGCAACCTCCCCTTCTACGAGCGGCTCGGCTTCACCGTCACCGCCGAC
GTCGAGGTGCCCGAAGGACCGCGCACCTGGTGCATGACCCGCAAGCCCGGTGCCTGAACGCGTTAAGTCG
ACAATCAACCTCTGGATTACAAAATTTGTGAAAGATTGACTGGTATTCTTAACTATGTTGCTCCTTTTAC
GCTATGTGGATACGCTGCTTTAATGCCTTTGTATCATGCTATTGCTTCCCGTATGGCTTTCATTTTCTCC
TCCTTGTATAAATCCTGGTTGCTGTCTCTTTATGAGGAGTTGTGGCCCGTTGTCAGGCAACGTGGCGTGG
TGTGCACTGTGTTTGCTGACGCAACCCCCACTGGTTGGGGCATTGCCACCACCTGTCAGCTCCTTTCCGG
GACTTTCGCTTTCCCCCTCCCTATTGCCACGGCGGAACTCATCGCCGCCTGCCTTGCCCGCTGCTGGACA
GGGGCTCGGCTGTTGGGCACTGACAATTCCGTGGTGTTGTCGGGGAAATCATCGTCCTTTCCTTGGCTGC
TCGCCTGTGTTGCCACCTGGATTCTGCGCGGGACGTCCTTCTGCTACGTCCCTTCGGCCCTCAATCCAGC
GGACCTTCCTTCCCGCGGCCTGCTGCCGGCTCTGCGGCCTCTTCCGCGTCTTCGCCTTCGCCCTCAGACG
AGTCGGATCTCCCTTTGGGCCGCCTCCCCGCGTCGACTTTAAGACCAATGACTTACAAGGCAGCTGTAGA
TCTTAGCCACTTTTTAAAAGAAAAGGGGGGACTGGAAGGGCTAATTCACTCCCAACGAAGACAAGATCTG
CTTTTTGCTTGTACTGGGTCTCTCTGGTTAGACCAGATCTGAGCCTGGGAGCTCTCTGGCTAACTAGGGA
ACCCACTGCTTAAGCCTCAATAAAGCTTGCCTTGAGTGCTTCAAGTAGTGTGTGCCCGTCTGTTGTGTGA
CTCTGGTAACTAGAGATCCCTCAGACCCTTTTAGTCAGTGTGGAAAATCTCTAGCAGTACGTATAGTAGT
TCATGTCATCTTATTATTCAGTATTTATAACTTGCAAAGAAATGAATATCAGAGAGTGAGAGGAACTTGT
TTATTGCAGCTTATAATGGTTACAAATAAAGCAATAGCATCACAAATTTCACAAATAAAGCATTTTTTTC
ACTGCATTCTAGTTGTGGTTTGTCCAAACTCATCAATGTATCTTATCATGTCTGGCTCTAGCTATCCCGC
CCCTAACTCCGCCCATCCCGCCCCTAACTCCGCCCAGTTCCGCCCATTCTCCGCCCCATGGCTGACTAAT
TTTTTTTATTTATGCAGAGGCCGAGGCCGCCTCGGCCTCTGAGCTATTCCAGAAGTAGTGAGGAGGCTTT
TTTGGAGGCCTAGGGACGTACCCAATTCGCCCTATAGTGAGTCGTATTACGCGCGCTCACTGGCCGTCGT
TTTACAACGTCGTGACTGGGAAAACCCTGGCGTTACCCAACTTAATCGCCTTGCAGCACATCCCCCTTTC
GCCAGCTGGCGTAATAGCGAAGAGGCCCGCACCGATCGCCCTTCCCAACAGTTGCGCAGCCTGAATGGCG
AATGGG
[124 nt withheld, positions 3367-3490]
C
[91 nt withheld, positions 3492-3582]
A
[49 nt withheld, positions 3584-3632]
CCTTTGACGTTGGAGTCCACGTTCTTT
[37 nt withheld, positions 3660-3696]
ACCCTATCTCGGTCTATTCTTTTGATTTATAAGGGATTTTGCCGATTTCGGCCTATTGGTTAAAAAATGA
GCTGATTTAACAAAAATTTAACGCGAATTTTAACAAAATATTAACGCTTACAATTTAGGTGGCACTTTTC
GGGGAAATGTGCGCGGAACCCCTATTTGTTTATTTTTCTAAATACATTCAAATATGTATCCGCTCATGAG
ACAATAACCCTGATAAATGCTTCAATAATATTGAAAAAGGAAGAGTATGAGTATTCAACATTTCCGTGTC
GCCCTTATTCCCTTTTTTGCGGCATTTTGCCTTCCTGTTTTTGCTCACCCAGAAACGCTGGTGAAAGTAA
AAGATGCTGAAGATCAGTTGGGTGCACGAGTGGGTTACATCGAACTGGATCTCAACAGCGGTAAGATCCT
TGAGAGTTTTCGCCCCGAAGAACGTTTTCCAATGATGAGCACTTTTAAAGTTCTGCTATGTGGCGCGGTA
TTATCCCGTATTGACGCCGGGCAAGAGCAACTCGGTCGCCGCATACACTATTCTCAGAATGACTTGGTTG
AGTACTCACCAGTCACAGAAAAGCATCTTACGGATGGCATGACAGTAAGAGAATTATGCAGTGCTGCCAT
AACCATGAGTGATAACACTGCGGCCAACTTACTTCTGACAACGATCGGAGGACCGAAGGAGCTAACCGCT
TTTTTGCACAACATGGGGGATCATGTAACTCGCCTTGATCGTTGGGAACCGGAGCTGAATGAAGCCATAC
CAAACGACGAGCGTGACACCACGATGCCTGTAGCAATGGCAACAACGTTGCGCAAACTATTAACTGGCGA
ACTACTTACTCTAGCTTCCCGGCAACAATTAATAGACTGGATGGAGGCGGATAAAGTTGCAGGACCACTT
CTGCGCTCGGCCCTTCCGGCTGGCTGGTTTATTGCTGATAAATCTGGAGCCGGTGAGCGTGGGTCTCGCG
GTATCATTGCAGCACTGGGGCCAGATGGTAAGCCCTCCCGTATCGTAGTTATCTACACGACGGGGAGTCA
GGCAACTATGGATGAACGAAATAGACAGATCGCTGAGATAGGTGCCTCACTGATTAAGCATTGGTAACTG
TCAGACCAAGTTTACTCATATATACTTTAGATTGATTTAAAACTTCATTTTTAATTTAAAAGGATCTAGG
TGAAGATCCTTTTTGATAATCTCATGACCAAAATCCCTTAACGTGAGTTTTCGTTCCACTGAGCGTCAGA
CCCCGTAGAAAAGATCAAAGGATCTTCTTGAGATCCTTTTTTTCTGCGCGTAATCTGCTGCTTGCAAACA
AAAAAACCACCGCTACCAGCGGTGGTTTGTTTGCCGGATCAAGAGCTACCAACTCTTTTTCCGAAGGTAA
CTGGCTTCAGCAGAGCGCAGATACCAAATACTGTTCTTCTAGTGTAGCCGTAGTTAGGCCACCACTTCAA
GAACTCTGTAGCACCGCCTACATACCTCGCTCTGCTAATCCTGTTACCAGTGGCTGCTGCCAGTGGCGAT
AAGTCGTGTCTTACCGGGTTGGACTCAAGACGATAGTTACCGGATAAGGCGCAGCGGTCGGGCTGAACGG
GGGGTTCGTGCACACAGCCCAGCTTGGAGCGAACGACCTACACCGAACTGAGATACCTACAGCGTGAGCT
ATGAGAAAGCGCCACGCTTCCCGAAGGGAGAAAGGCGGACAGGTATCCGGTAAGCGGCAGGGTCGGAACA
GGAGAGCGCACGAGGGAGCTTCCAGGGGGAAACGCCTGGTATCTTTATAGTCCTGTCGGGTTTCGCCACC
TCTGACTTGAGCGTCGATTTTTGTGATGCTCGTCAGGGGGGCGGAGCCTATGGAAAAACGCCAGCAACGC
GGCCTTTTTACGGTTCCTGGCCTTTTGCTGGCCTTTTGCTCACATGTTCTTTCCTGCGTTATCCCCTGAT
TCTGTGGATAACCGTATTACCGCCTTTGAGTGAGCTGATACCGCTCGCCGCAGCCGAACGACCGAGCGCA
GCGAGTCAGTGAGCGAGGAAGCGGAAGAGCGCCCAATACGCAAACCGCCTCTCCCCGCGCGTTGGCCGAT
TCATTAATGCAGCTGGCACGACAGGTTTCCCGACTGGAAAGCGGGCAGTGAGCGCAACGCAATTAATGTG
AGTTAGCTCACTCATTAGGCACCCCAGGCTTTACACTTTATGCTTCCGGCTCGTATGTTGTGTGGAATTG
TGAGCGGATAACAATTTCACACAGGAAACAGCTATGACCATGATTACGCCAAGCGCGCAATTAACCCTCA
CTAAAGGGAACAAAAGCTGGAGCTGCAAGCTTAATGTAGTCTTATGCAATACTCTTGTAGTCTTGCAACA
TGGTAACGATGAGTTAGCAACATGCCTTACAAGGAGAGAAAAAGCACCGTGCATGCCGATTGGTGGAAGT
AAGGTGGTACGATCGTGCCTTATTAGGAAGGCAACAGACGGGTCTGACATGGATTGGACGAACCACTGAA
TTGCCGCATTGCAGAGATATTGTATTTAAGTGCCTAGCTCGATACATAAACGGGTCTCTCTGGTTAGACC
AGATCTGAGCCTGGGAGCTCTCTGGCTAACTAGGGAACCCACTGCTTAAGCCTCAATAAAGCTTGCCTTG
AGTGCTTCAAGTAGTGTGTGCCCGTCTGTTGTGTGACTCTGGTAACTAGAGATCCCTCAGACCCTTTTAG
TCAGTGTGGAAAATCTCTAGCAGTGGCGCCCGAACAGGGACTTGAAAGCGAAAGGGAAACCAGAGGAGCT
CTCTCGACGCAGGACTCGGCTTGCTGAAGCGCGCACGGCAAGAGGCGAGGGGCGGCGACTGGTGAGTACG
CCAAAAATTTTGACTAGCGGAGGCTAGAAGGAGAGAGATGGGTGCGAGAGCGTCAGTATTAAGCGGGGGA
GAATTAGATCGCGATGGGAAAAAATTCGGTTAAGGCCAGGGGGAAAGAAAAAATATAAATTAAAACATAT
AGTATGGGCAAGCAGGGAGCTAGAACGATTCGCAGTTAATCCTGGCCTGTTAGAAACATCAGAAGGCTGT
AGACAAATACTGGGACAGCTACAACCATCCCTTCAGACAGGATCAGAAGAACTTAGATCATTATATAATA
CAGTAGCAACCCTCTATTGTGTGCATCAAAGGATAGAGATAAAAGACACCAAGGAAGCTTTAGACAAGAT
AGAGGAAGAGCAAAACAAAAGTAAGACCACCGCACAGCAAGCGGCCGCTGATCTTCAGACCTGGAGGAGG
AGATATGAGGGACAATTGGAGAAGTGAATTATATAAATATAAAGTAGTAAAAATTGAACCATTAGGAGTA
GCACCCACCAAGGCAAAGAGAAGAGTGGTGCAGAGAGAAAAAAGAGCAGTGGGAATAGGAGCTTTGTTCC
TTGGGTTCTTGGGAGCAGCAGGAAGCACTATGGGCGCAGCGTCAATGACGCTGACGGTACAGGCCAGACA
ATTATTGTCTGGTATAGTGCAGCAGCAGAACAATTTGCTGAGGGCTATTGAGGCGCAACAGCATCTGTTG
CAACTCACAGTCTGGGGCATCAAGCAGCTCCAGGCAAGAATCCTGGCTGTGGAAAGATACCTAAAGGATC
AACAGCTCCTGGGGATTTGGGGTTGCTCTGGAAAACTCATTTGCACCACTGCTGTGCCTTGGAATGCTAG
TTGGAGTAATAAATCTCTGGAACAGATTTGGAATCACACGACCTGGATGGAGTGGGACAGAGAAATTAAC
AATTACACAAGCTTAATACACTCCTTAATTGAAGAATCGCAAAACCAGCAAGAAAAGAATGAACAAGAAT
TATTGGAATTAGATAAATGGGCAAGTTTGTGGAATTGGTTTAACATAACAAATTGGCTGTGGTATATAAA
ATTATTCATAATGATAGTAGGAGGCTTGGTAGGTTTAAGAATAGTTTTTGCTGTACTTTCTATAGTGAAT
AGAGTTAGGCAGGGATATTCACCATTATCGTTTCAGACCCACCTCCCAACCCCGAGGGGACCCAGAGAGG
GCCTATTTCCCATGATTCCTTCATATTTGCATATACGATACAAGGCTGTTAGAGAGATAATTAGAATTAA
TTTGACTGTAAACACAAAGATATTAGTACAAAATACGTGACGTAGAAAGTAATAATTTCTTGGGTAGTTT
GCAGTTTTAAAATTATGTTTTAAAATGGACTATCATATGCTTACCGTAACTTGAAAGTATTTCGATTTCT
TGGCTTTATATATCTTGTGGAAAGGACGAAACACCGAGAGAGAGTGAAACAACTAAGTTTTAGAGCTAGA
AATAGCAAGTTAAAATAAGGCTAGTCCGTTATCAACTTGAAAAAGTGGCACCGAGTCGGTGCTTTTTTAA
GCTTGGCGTAACTAGATCTTGAGACAAATGGCAGTATTCATCCACAATTTTAAAAGAAAAGGGGGGATTG
GGGGGTACAGTGCAGGGGAAAGAATAGTAGACATAATAGCAACAGACATACAAACTAAAGAATTACAAAA
ACAAATTACAAAAATTCAAAATTTTCGGGTTTATTACAGGGACAGCAGAGATCCACTTTGGCGCCGGCTC
GAGGGGG
Features (pLannotate 1.2.2; 29 found; start..end, strand, type, name):
     14..80      +  CDS            small t antigen (fragment): SV40 (simian virus 40) small t antigen
    106..317     +  promoter       EF-1α core promoter: core promoter for human elongation factor EF-1α
    318..1256    +  intron         EF-1α intron A: intron upstream of the start codon of human EF-1α
   1278..1877    +  CDS            PuroR (fragment): puromycin N-acetyltransferase; pac from Streptomyces; confers resistance to puromycin
   1893..2481    +  misc_feature   WPRE: woodchuck hepatitis virus posttranscriptional regulatory element
   2532..2551    +  misc_feature   cPPT/CTS (fragment): central polypurine tract and central termination sequence of HIV-1
   2553..2786    +  LTR            3' LTR (ΔU3): self-inactivating 3' long terminal repeat (LTR) from HIV-1
   2864..2985    +  polyA_signal   SV40 poly(A) signal: SV40 polyadenylation signal
   3025..3160    +  rep_origin     SV40 ori: SV40 origin of replication
   3181..3199    -  promoter       T7 promoter: promoter for bacteriophage T7 RNA polymerase
   3207..3362    +  CDS            lacZα (fragment): LacZα fragment of β-galactosidase; lacZ fragment
   3367..3795    +  rep_origin     f1 ori (sequence partly withheld): f1 bacteriophage origin of replication; arrow indicates direction of (+) strand synthesis
   3848..3952    +  promoter       AmpR promoter: bla
   3953..4813    +  CDS            AmpR: β-lactamase; bla; confers resistance to ampicillin, carbenicillin, and related antibiotics
   4984..5572    +  rep_origin     ori: high-copy-number ColE1/pMB1/pBR322/pUC origin of replication
   5755..5847    +  CDS            lacI (fragment): lac repressor; lacI; The lac repressor binds to the lac operator to inhibit transcription in E. coli. This inhibition can be relieved by adding lactose or isopropyl-β-D-thiogalactopyranoside (IPTG).
   5860..5881    +  protein_bind   CAP binding site: CAP binding activates transcription in the presence of cAMP. E. coli catabolite activator protein
   5896..5926    +  promoter       lac promoter: promoter for the E. coli lac operon
   5934..5950    +  protein_bind   lac operator: The lac repressor binds to the lac operator to inhibit transcription in E. coli. This inhibition can be relieved by adding lactose or isopropyl-β-D-thiogalactopyranoside (IPTG). lac repressor encoded by lacI
   5995..6013    +  promoter       T3 promoter: promoter for bacteriophage T3 RNA polymerase
   6041..6267    +  promoter       RSV promoter: Rous sarcoma virus enhancer/promoter
   6268..6448    +  LTR            5' LTR (truncated): truncated 5' long terminal repeat (LTR) from HIV-1
   6495..6620    +  misc_feature   HIV-1 Ψ: packaging signal of human immunodeficiency virus type 1
   6604..6967    +  CDS            HIV-1 gag (fragment): gag protein from human immunodeficiency virus 1; gag
   7113..7346    +  misc_feature   RRE: The Rev response element (RRE) of HIV-1 allows for Rev-dependent mRNA export from the nucleus to the cytoplasm.
   7723..7749    +  CDS            Rev (fragment): human immunodeficiency virus 1 (HIV-1) Rev protein; rev; enhances nuclear export of unspliced and incompletely spliced viral mRNAs
   7753..7993    +  promoter       U6 promoter: RNA polymerase III promoter for human U6 snRNA
   8023..8098    +  misc_RNA       gRNA scaffold: guide RNA scaffold for the Streptococcus pyogenes CRISPR/Cas9 system
   8154..8271    +  misc_feature   cPPT/CTS: central polypurine tract and central termination sequence of HIV-1
