[The description below was written by a language model from this plasmid's Addgene catalogue record and pLannotate feature annotations shown in this document.]
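Description:
YES1 gRNA (BRDN0001145317) is a third-generation lentiviral transfer plasmid built on the lentiGuide-Puro backbone that expresses a single CRISPR guide RNA directed against human YES1, the Src-family tyrosine kinase gene also known as c-yes. It is propagated in E. coli as a high-copy plasmid through a ColE1/pUC-type origin with ampicillin selection via β-lactamase. An f1 origin, an SV40 origin and remnants of lac and phage promoter elements are also carried in the backbone.

The viral portion begins with an RSV promoter fused to a truncated HIV-1 5' LTR, which makes genomic RNA production Tat-independent. This is followed by the Ψ packaging signal with a gag fragment, the Rev response element for nuclear export of the unspliced genome, and a cPPT/CTS that aids nuclear import. It ends with a ΔU3 self-inactivating 3' LTR. Between the LTRs, a human U6 RNA polymerase III promoter drives the YES1-specific spacer joined to the Streptococcus pyogenes Cas9 guide scaffold. A separate EF-1α core promoter with its intron A drives puromycin N-acetyltransferase for selection of transduced mammalian cells. A WPRE downstream of this cassette enhances transcript stability and expression.

The plasmid does not encode Cas9, so it is intended for use alongside a separate Cas9 vector or in cells that already express the nuclease, where the guide directs cleavage and knockout of YES1. The guide was designed against the YES1 RefSeq transcript and belongs to a human kinome guide collection, which suits it to individual gene knockout or validation of screening hits.
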