Addgene plasmid #77965: YES1 gRNA (BRDN0001145317)
Purpose: 3rd generation lentiviral gRNA plasmid targeting human YES1
Depositing lab: John Doench & David Root. Depositing organization: Broad Institute. Publication: Optimized sgRNA design to maximize activity and minimize off-target effects of CRISPR-Cas9. Doench JG, Fusi N, Sullender M, Hegde M, Vaimberg EW, Donovan KF, Smith I, Tothova Z, Wilen C, Orchard R, Virgin HW, Listgarten J, Root DE. Nat Biotechnol. 2016 Jan 18. doi: 10.1038/nbt.3437. PubMed 26780180.
Backbone
  Vector backbone: lentiGuide-Puro
  Backbone manufacturer: Zhang Lab (Addgene plasmid # 52963)
  Vector type: Mammalian Expression, Lentiviral, CRISPR
  Selectable markers: Puromycin
Growth in bacteria
  Bacterial resistance: Ampicillin, 100 μg/mL
  Growth temperature: 37°C
  Growth strain: DH5alpha
  Copy number: High Copy
Gene/Insert
  Gene/Insert name: YES1 (alt names: YES1; NM_005433.3)
  gRNA/shRNA sequence: AGAGAGAGTGAAACAACTAA
  Species: H. sapiens (human)
  Entrez Gene: YES1 (a.k.a. HsT441, P61-YES, Yes, c-yes)
  Promoter: hU6
  Cloning method: Unknown
  Sequencing primers: 5′ U6-F; 3′ pS2-R
Terms and licenses: Academic/Nonprofit Terms; Industry Terms: Not Available to Industry
Depositor comments: The gRNA was designed to target the following Genbank reference sequence(s): NM_005433.3. Note that this plasmid does NOT contain Cas9. It should be used in conjunction with lentiCas9-Blast (Addgene #52962) or otherwise with cell lines already expressing Cas9. Browse the full kinome gRNA library at http://www.addgene.org/pooled-library/broadgpp-human-kinome/ or visit http://www.broadinstitute.org/rnai/public/ for detailed protocols and information.
How to cite: YES1 gRNA (BRDN0001145317) was a gift from John Doench & David Root (Addgene plasmid # 77965 ; http://n2t.net/addgene:77965 ; RRID:Addgene_77965)
