>Addgene plasmid #77965 | YES1 gRNA (BRDN0001145317) | depositor partial sequence | sequence record 145425 | Target Sequence
AGAGAGAGTGAAACAACTAA
