>Addgene plasmid #77965 | YES1 gRNA (BRDN0001145317) | addgene partial sequence | sequence record 188741 | hU6-F
ATACGTGACGTAGAAAGTAATAATTTCTTGGGTAGTTTGCAGTTTTAAAATTATGTTTTAAAATGGACTA
TCATATGCTTACCGTAACTTGAAAGTATTTCGATTTCTTGGCTTTATATATCTTGTGGAAAGGACGAAAC
ACCGAGAGAGAGTGAAACAACTAAGTTTTAGAGCTAGAAATAGCAAGTTAAAATAAGGCTAGTCCGTTAT
CAACTTGAAAAAGTGGCACCGAGTCGGTGCTTTTTTAAGCTTGGCGTAACTAGATCTTGAGACAAATGGC
AGTATTCATCCACAATTTTAAAAGAAAAGGGGGGATTGGGGGGTACAGTGCAGGGGAAAGAATAGTAGAC
ATAATAGCAACAGACATACAAACTAAAGAATTACAAAAACAAATTACAAAAATTCAAAATTTTCGGGTTT
ATTACAGGGACAGCAGAGATCCACTTTGGCGCCGGCTCGAGGGGGCCCGGGTGCAAAGATGGATAAAGTT
TTAAACAGAGAGGAATCTTTGCAGCTAATGGACCTTCTAGGTCTTGAAAGGAGTGGGAATTGGCTCCGGT
GCCCGTCAGT
